>Addgene plasmid #88423 | pDONR223-ZNF689 | depositor partial sequence | sequence record 172027 | insert
ATGGCGCCACCTTCGGCTCCGCTCCCTGCGCAGGGACCAGGAAAGGCCAGACCCAGTCGGAAAAGGGGCA
GGAGGCCGAGGGCTCTGAAGTTCGTGGACGTGGCCGTGTACTTCTCCCCGGAGGAGTGGGGCTGCCTGCG
GCCCGCGCAGAGGGCCCTGTACCGGGACGTGATGCGGGAGACCTACGGTCACCTGGGCGCGCTCGGGTGC
GCAGGTCCCAAACCAGCCCTCATCTCCTGGTTGGAACGAAACACCGATGACTGGGAACCGGCTGCTCTAG
ATCCGCAGGAGTACCCGAGAGGGCTAACAGTCCAGAGAAAAAGCAGAACCAGAAAGAAGAATGGGGAGAA
GGAAGTATTCCCGCCTAAGGAGGCACCCCGAAAGGGGAAGCGAGGCCGGAGGCCCAGCAAACCCCGACTG
ATTCCTAGGCAGACGTCCGGGGGCCCCATCTGCCCTGACTGCGGCTGTACCTTCCCTGATCATCAGGCCC
TGGAGAGCCACAAGTGCGCCCAGAATCTAAAAAAGCCTTACCCTTGCCCAGACTGTGGGCGCCGCTTTTC
CTATCCATCCCTGCTGGTCAGTCACCGGCGGGCACACTCCGGCGAGTGCCCCTATGTTTGTGACCAGTGT
GGCAAACGTTTCTCCCAGCGCAAGAACCTCTCCCAGCACCAGGTCATCCATACAGGGGAGAAGCCCTATC
ACTGCCCTGACTGTGGTCGCTGCTTCCGGAGGAGCCGGTCCTTGGCCAATCACCGGACCACACACACAGG
TGAAAAACCCCACCAGTGCCCTAGCTGTGGACGTCGCTTCGCCTACCCCTCCCTGCTAGCCATCCACCAG
CGTACACACACGGGAGAGAAGCCCTACACTTGCCTCGAGTGCAACCGCCGCTTCCGCCAGCGCACGGCCC
TCGTCATCCACCAGCGCATCCACACGGGCGAGAAGCCCTACCCGTGCCCGGACTGCGAGCGGCGCTTCTC
CTCCTCCTCTCGCCTGGTCAGTCACCGGCGTGTGCACTCTGGGGAGCGTCCCTATGCCTGCGAGCACTGT
GAGGCCCGCTTCTCCCAGCGCAGCACGCTGCTCCAGCACCAGCTCTTGCACACCGGAGAGAAGCCCTACC
CCTGCCCAGACTGTGGGCGTGCCTTCCGGCGGAGCGGCTCCCTGGCCATCCATCGCAGCACGCACACAGA
GGAGAAGCTGCACGCCTGCGACGACTGTGGTCGCCGCTTTGCCTACCCCTCACTGCTGGCCAGCCACCGG
CGCGTGCACTCGGGCGAGCGGCCCTATGCCTGCGACCTTTGCTCCAAGCGTTTTGCTCAGTGGAGCCACC
TGGCCCAGCACCAGCTGCTGCACACGGGGGAGAAGCCTTTCCCCTGCCTCGAGTGTGGCCGGTGCTTCCG
CCAGAGGTGGTCTCTGGCTGTCCACAAGTGTAGCCCCAAGGCCCCAAACTGTAGCCCTAGATCTGCTATC
GGGGGCTCCAGTCAGAGGGGCAACGCCCATTAG
