[The description below was written by a language model from this plasmid's Addgene catalogue record.]
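Description:
pDONR223-ZNF689 is a Gateway donor-backbone clone carrying the open reading frame of the human zinc finger transcription factor ZNF689 (also known as TIPUH1). It is built on the Invitrogen pDONR223 backbone, listed at about 3 kb without insert, and is maintained as a high-copy plasmid in standard E. coli cloning strains under spectinomycin selection. The record does not include a feature table, so the origin of replication and the exact recombination sites are not itemised. As a Gateway-cloned ORF in a donor backbone, the insert would normally be flanked by attL-type sites that allow transfer by LR recombination into destination vectors. M13 forward and reverse priming sites on either side of the insert are used for sequence verification.

The insert is recorded as 1503 bp. Its one stated modification is removal of the last nucleotide of the stop codon, which opens the reading frame at the 3′ end so that it can continue into a C-terminal tag or fusion partner supplied by the destination vector. No promoter, tag or reporter for the ORF is stated in the record. This fits the role of an entry-type clone, which serves as a shuttle source of the coding sequence rather than as an expression construct.

The plasmid belongs to the Human TFome Collection, a comprehensive library of human transcription factors assembled for cell fate engineering, and the depositor notes that it represents the ORFeome-derived subset of that collection. Its typical use is as the starting clone for moving ZNF689 into expression vectors of choice, for example in transcription factor overexpression screens or studies of this individual factor.
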