Addgene plasmid #88423: pDONR223-ZNF689
Purpose: Donor Vector containing ZNF689 transcription factor, part of the Human TFome Collection
Depositing lab: Marc Vidal. Depositing organization: Dana-Farber Cancer Institute. Publication: A comprehensive library of human transcription factors for cell fate engineering. Ng AHM, Khoshakhlagh P, Rojo Arias JE, Pasquini G, Wang K, Swiersy A, Shipman SL, Appleton E, Kiaee K, Kohman RE, Vernet A, Dysart M, Leeper K, Saylor W, Huang JY, Graveline A, Taipale J, Hill DE, Vidal M, Melero-Martin JM, Busskamp V, Church GM. Nat Biotechnol. 2021 Apr;39(4):510-519. doi: 10.1038/s41587-020-0742-6. Epub 2020 Nov 30. PubMed 33257861.
Backbone
  Vector backbone: pDONR223
  Backbone manufacturer: Invitrogen
  Backbone size w/o insert (bp): 3000
  Vector type: Gateway Donor Vector
Growth in bacteria
  Bacterial resistance: Spectinomycin, 50 μg/mL
  Growth temperature: 37°C
  Growth strain: DH5alpha
  Copy number: High Copy
Gene/Insert
  Gene/Insert name: ZNF689
  Species: H. sapiens (human)
  Insert size (bp): 1503
  Mutation: Last nucleotide of stop codon removed to allow for Gateway C-terminal fusions
  Entrez Gene: ZNF689 (a.k.a. TIPUH1)
  Cloning method: Gateway Cloning
  Sequencing primers: 5′ M13F(-21); 3′ M13R
Terms and licenses: Academic/Nonprofit Terms; Industry Terms: Not Available to Industry
Depositor comments: Represents the ORFeome subset of the TFome
How to cite: pDONR223-ZNF689 was a gift from Marc Vidal (Addgene plasmid # 88423 ; http://n2t.net/addgene:88423 ; RRID:Addgene_88423)
